Addgene plasmid #111891: pEMS2176
Purpose: High copy number plasmid containing Ple343 (TUBB3 MiniPromoter) insert.
Depositing lab: Elizabeth Simpson. Depositing organization: University of British Columbia. Publication: New MiniPromoter Ple345 (NEFL) Drives Strong and Specific Expression in Retinal Ganglion Cells of Mouse and Primate Retina. Simpson E, Korecki AJ, Fornes O, McGill TJ, Cueva-Vargas JL, Agostinone J, Farkas RA, Hickmott JW, Lam SL, Mathelier A, Renner LM, Stoddard J, Zhou M, Di Polo A, Neuringer M, Wasserman WW. Hum Gene Ther. 2018 Jul 31. doi: 10.1089/hum.2018.118. PubMed 30062914.
Backbone
  Vector backbone: Unknown
  Vector type: Unspecified
Growth in bacteria
  Bacterial resistance: Ampicillin, 100 μg/mL
  Growth temperature: 37°C
  Growth strain: DH5alpha
  Copy number: High Copy
Gene/Insert
  Gene/Insert name: Ple343
  Species: H. sapiens (human)
  Insert size (bp): 2669
  Entrez Gene: TUBB3 (a.k.a. CDCBM, CDCBM1, CFEOM3, CFEOM3A, FEOM3, TUBB4, beta-4)
  Promoter: Ple343 (TUBB3 MiniPromoter)
  Cloning method: Unknown
  Sequencing primers: 5′ M13-fwd; 3′ M13-rev
Terms and licenses: Academic/Nonprofit Terms; Industry Terms
Depositor comments: Plasmid commercially produced by Genscript . Please see the annotated GenBank file and the additional image file for the specific location of features in this plasmid, including the MiniPromoter.
How to cite: pEMS2176 was a gift from Elizabeth Simpson (Addgene plasmid # 111891 ; http://n2t.net/addgene:111891 ; RRID:Addgene_111891)
