[The description below was written by a language model from this plasmid's Addgene catalogue record and the feature table of its GenBank file.]
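Description:
pEMS2176 is a 5,438 bp circular, high-copy bacterial plasmid that serves as a storage and source clone for Ple343, a human TUBB3 MiniPromoter. The catalogue lists the backbone as unknown and the vector type as unspecified. The annotated features resemble a pUC-type cloning vector: a high-copy ColE1/pMB1-family origin of replication, a beta-lactamase gene with its own promoter for ampicillin selection in E. coli, and lac promoter, lac operator and CAP binding site remnants flanked by M13 forward and reverse primer sites. The depositor notes that the plasmid was produced by commercial gene synthesis.

The payload is the 2,669 bp Ple343 element, a compact synthetic regulatory sequence assembled from human TUBB3 genomic regions. TUBB3 encodes the neuron-associated class III beta-tubulin. The feature table held here does not annotate the MiniPromoter itself. It presumably sits in the roughly 2.8 kb unannotated interval between the M13 forward and reverse sites, which are the listed sequencing primers, but the exact boundaries are not given in this record. No reporter, coding sequence, polyadenylation signal, viral element or mammalian selection marker is annotated, so the plasmid does not appear to be an expression construct in its own right.

The associated publication concerns MiniPromoters evaluated for cell-type-restricted expression in mouse and primate retina, particularly retinal ganglion cells. This suggests that pEMS2176 acts as a template from which Ple343 can be subcloned upstream of a transgene in a delivery vector. The record does not describe any specific downstream vector or the expression behaviour of Ple343.
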