LOCUS       Exported 5438 bp ds-DNA circular SYN 13-MAY-2021
DEFINITION  High copy number plasmid containing Ple343 (TUBB3 MiniPromoter)
            insert..
ACCESSION   .
VERSION     .
KEYWORDS    pEMS2176
SOURCE      synthetic DNA construct
  ORGANISM  synthetic DNA construct
REFERENCE   1 (bases 1 to 5438)
  AUTHORS   Simpson E, Korecki AJ, Fornes O, McGill TJ, Cueva-Vargas JL,
            Agostinone J, Farkas RA, Hickmott JW, Lam SL, Mathelier A, Renner
            LM, Stoddard J, Zhou M, Di Polo A, Neuringer M, Wasserman WW
  TITLE     New MiniPromoter Ple345 (NEFL) Drives Strong and Specific Expression
            in Retinal Ganglion Cells of Mouse and Primate Retina.
  JOURNAL   Hum Gene Ther. 2018 Jul 31. doi: 10.1089/hum.2018.118.
  PUBMED    30062914
REFERENCE   2 (bases 1 to 5438)
  AUTHORS   .
  TITLE     Direct Submission
  JOURNAL   Exported May 13, 2021 from SnapGene Server 1.1.58
            http://www.snapgene.com
FEATURES             Location/Qualifiers
     source          1..5438
                     /organism="synthetic DNA construct"
                     /mol_type="other DNA"
     primer_bind     complement(29..51)
                     /label=pGEX 3'
                     /note="pGEX vectors, reverse primer"
     primer_bind     151..170
                     /label=pRS-marker
                     /note="pRS vectors, use to sequence yeast selectable
                     marker"
     primer_bind     364..386
                     /label=M13/pUC Forward
                     /note="In lacZ gene"
     primer_bind     378..395
                     /label=M13 Forward
                     /note="In lacZ gene. Also called M13-F20 or M13 (-21)
                     Forward"
     primer_bind     379..395
                     /label=M13 fwd
                     /note="common sequencing primer, one of multiple similar
                     variants"
     primer_bind     complement(3217..3233)
                     /label=M13 rev
                     /note="common sequencing primer, one of multiple similar
                     variants"
     primer_bind     complement(3217..3233)
                     /label=M13 Reverse
                     /note="In lacZ gene. Also called M13-rev"
     primer_bind     complement(3230..3252)
                     /label=M13/pUC Reverse
                     /note="In lacZ gene"
     protein_bind    3241..3257
                     /label=lac operator
                     /bound_moiety="lac repressor encoded by lacI"
                     /note="The lac repressor binds to the lac operator to
                     inhibit transcription in E. coli. This inhibition can be
                     relieved by adding lactose or
                     isopropyl-beta-D-thiogalactopyranoside (IPTG)."
     promoter        complement(3265..3295)
                     /label=lac promoter
                     /note="promoter for the E. coli lac operon"
     protein_bind    3310..3331
                     /label=CAP binding site
                     /bound_moiety="E. coli catabolite activator protein"
                     /note="CAP binding activates transcription in the presence
                     of cAMP."
     primer_bind     complement(3448..3465)
                     /label=L4440
                     /note="L4440 vector, forward primer"
     rep_origin      complement(3619..4207)
                     /direction=LEFT
                     /label=ori
                     /note="high-copy-number ColE1/pMB1/pBR322/pUC origin of
                     replication"
     primer_bind     complement(3699..3718)
                     /label=pBR322ori-F
                     /note="pBR322 origin, forward primer"
     CDS             complement(4378..5238)
                     /codon_start=1
                     /gene="bla"
                     /product="beta-lactamase"
                     /label=AmpR
                     /note="confers resistance to ampicillin, carbenicillin, and
                     related antibiotics"
                     /translation="MSIQHFRVALIPFFAAFCLPVFAHPETLVKVKDAEDQLGARVGYI
                     ELDLNSGKILESFRPEERFPMMSTFKVLLCGAVLSRIDAGQEQLGRRIHYSQNDLVEYS
                     PVTEKHLTDGMTVRELCSAAITMSDNTAANLLLTTIGGPKELTAFLHNMGDHVTRLDRW
                     EPELNEAIPNDERDTTMPVAMATTLRKLLTGELLTLASRQQLIDWMEADKVAGPLLRSA
                     LPAGWFIADKSGAGERGSRGIIAALGPDGKPSRIVVIYTTGSQATMDERNRQIAEIGAS
                     LIKHW"
     primer_bind     5001..5020
                     /label=Amp-R
                     /note="Ampicillin resistance gene, reverse primer"
     promoter        complement(5239..5343)
                     /gene="bla"
                     /label=AmpR promoter
     primer_bind     5411..5429
                     /label=pBRforEco
                     /note="pBR322 vectors, upsteam of EcoRI site, forward
                     primer"
ORIGIN
        1 tcgcgcgttt cggtgatgac ggtgaaaacc tctgacacat gcagctcccg gagacggtca
       61 cagcttgtct gtaagcggat gccgggagca gacaagcccg tcagggcgcg tcagcgggtg
      121 ttggcgggtg tcggggctgg cttaactatg cggcatcaga gcagattgta ctgagagtgc
      181 accatatgcg gtgtgaaata ccgcacagat gcgtaaggag aaaataccgc atcaggcgcc
      241 attcgccatt caggctgcgc aactgttggg aagggcgatc ggtgcgggcc tcttcgctat
      301 tacgccagct ggcgaaaggg ggatgtgctg caaggcgatt aagttgggta acgccagggt
      361 tttcccagtc acgacgttgt aaaacgacgg ccagtgaatt cgagctcggt acctcgcgaa
      421 tgcatctaga ttacctcgcg aatgcatcta gatggccggc ccctgcgctg ggagccgagc
      481 ccccggcagc tcgcggggat gcagtaagcc gggcgcagcc cgccgggagg atgagaaaac
      541 ccgaagcccg gaaagccgag cggccgcctg cagtcacccc ggggggggca ggggcgggcc
      601 gggctatgca gaaacaccgg ggcccgcggg acacaggacg ctgccccact gccgcagagc
      661 tgaatctgga cccccgggct ttgctttcct ggggcctgtg ctcctccctc cccggggcgg
      721 ggttcgcctg cagcggcgga ggggggagcc tttgtcctcc gcgcgggctg cggcaccgcc
      781 tcctcgcggc tgcggggcgg ggctgggggc ggggcctggc cgtctcagcc aatgggaggc
      841 ggagtccctg gctcgccccg ccctctcgcc tgaaagacct gcggagccgc gggccgggcg
      901 ggaaccgcat tcgggtcctg gaggggcttg gaggccccag tctcgcagcc ccttcatcgg
      961 ggacccccgc tcccacctgc cttggccact gccctcaaag cccggccccg ctttccccag
     1021 gaccccaagc gctgcgcgag gtcagcacca aggacagcgc ccgggccgag cgcctggcct
     1081 cgaacgccgg gttctgcttt gtgtttccag gtttttgttt ttggttatga gaggaggcct
     1141 ggctctgtcg cccgggctgg cgtccagagg cgcgatctcg gctcactgca gcctcggcct
     1201 cccgagtagc tgggaccgca ggcgctcacc accacgcctg gccacaattt tccttttttc
     1261 ttattttctt ttagatggag tttggctctt gttgcccagg ctgggggacg tcgtgtcccc
     1321 tggtcctggg aggctgtccc tggcccaagg tcacacagca ggtgcgagag agctgggctg
     1381 gcccttggtt ctcatcccct gcaggagcca acctggggct cgggcggggc gggttggggg
     1441 cgctgcttgc caaaggatct gccctccgaa cagtgttggg gaacagggga tcgggggggg
     1501 aggctggctt tgtcaggacc aaggccaggg acccagctca gggctggtgc agcgctgatt
     1561 ctgggaagga gggggtgcag gagacggtcc tggaggggaa ggggccagag aaaggcagcc
     1621 tccggaggct gttgccatgg aaaccaggca ggaacaaaaa gctaattaca acagggccag
     1681 ccacgtggct gacatgtaaa ttgcaacttt ggctccgggt ggaggcgcct ctgagggtgg
     1741 gaggcccagt agtggggaga ctctaatcac ccaaggagac agctgtgcct gccaaggaga
     1801 gcctggggga ggggagacct gggggacagt ggcctcaaat caaaccagga ctcccggagc
     1861 agcctctgac agctgccttg gcctgatggg aggggctgag ggctcattaa tgtggtcact
     1921 ggggccaagc ctcccctgag catctgctcc tgggagggtc aggggtcgct ggggggaggg
     1981 tcgcagctgc tcattttgtg aagtgaatgc tgatttgggg gccgggtggg gttcgtctgt
     2041 acatcgtgca ctgtcagacc cttcctgaag gatttttgtt actgaagtat cagaaggccc
     2101 ttgttctaag gtggtggcac tgtaatatct ggcccaggag gaggtcagtg ccgtgccggc
     2161 gagtcctttg ctcccttcct tctctgacca gtaaacgcat ctccagtcgc tcccccgagg
     2221 cccccctgca cgcagtctcc gacctcagag agtgagtcag atagaagccg ctgcccaccc
     2281 tcccccaccc tggccgggtt cttgcctggc ttgtgcgtcc ttgtgacaat tcctgacacg
     2341 gatgcgcacc gggcagtggc acgtccaggt gctgtgcgcg cccgggccca caaagctcct
     2401 ttggacgctc atggcagccc cttggtggag gaggtcgggt gcccaccccc tccccgccca
     2461 ctgcggaagc cggcgaccca cggagctcgc tctcggccgc cgccacccct ctgtgttcgc
     2521 gcccttccga gctctgatcc gacgctttgt ttcttctcag tgggttcagg gcctgggcca
     2581 gcctttacct acctccccca cccaaaaccg gcaaaagctc agagcacctt gtctgccaaa
     2641 agacagggag ctgggatggt gcgggttggt ctctaaaccg gcgtggggaa aaaagaccct
     2701 ccgtacaaag ccgcagggtg gggctgtcgc aagggcggaa ccgagagggt agctgggggc
     2761 ggggttccca gggccaagag gggccattgt cctccctgga gcccggcgcc cccacagcca
     2821 gctcctctgg gagacagccc ctcctttcga atgcgcgggg ccctcagacc gcgcccggcc
     2881 cagcgctggg ggatccttgg ctgcgggagg ggcgccgcat tgcgcgcggc gggcggggac
     2941 gcgcggtgcg gagcctgcgg gccgggcggg gctctgcggc ggcgcctccc gattggccac
     3001 ccgcggtgac atcagccgat gcgaagggcg gggccgcggc tataagagcg cgcggccgcg
     3061 gtccccgacc ctcagcagcc agcccggccc gcccgcgccc gtccgcagcc gcccgccaga
     3121 cgcgcccagt ggcgcgccat cggatcccgg gcccgtcgaa tcggatcccg ggcccgtcga
     3181 ctgcagaggc ctgcatgcaa gcttggcgta atcatggtca tagctgtttc ctgtgtgaaa
     3241 ttgttatccg ctcacaattc cacacaacat acgagccgga agcataaagt gtaaagcctg
     3301 gggtgcctaa tgagtgagct aactcacatt aattgcgttg cgctcactgc ccgctttcca
     3361 gtcgggaaac ctgtcgtgcc agctgcatta atgaatcggc caacgcgcgg ggagaggcgg
     3421 tttgcgtatt gggcgctctt ccgcttcctc gctcactgac tcgctgcgct cggtcgttcg
     3481 gctgcggcga gcggtatcag ctcactcaaa ggcggtaata cggttatcca cagaatcagg
     3541 ggataacgca ggaaagaaca tgtgagcaaa aggccagcaa aaggccagga accgtaaaaa
     3601 ggccgcgttg ctggcgtttt tccataggct ccgcccccct gacgagcatc acaaaaatcg
     3661 acgctcaagt cagaggtggc gaaacccgac aggactataa agataccagg cgtttccccc
     3721 tggaagctcc ctcgtgcgct ctcctgttcc gaccctgccg cttaccggat acctgtccgc
     3781 ctttctccct tcgggaagcg tggcgctttc tcatagctca cgctgtaggt atctcagttc
     3841 ggtgtaggtc gttcgctcca agctgggctg tgtgcacgaa ccccccgttc agcccgaccg
     3901 ctgcgcctta tccggtaact atcgtcttga gtccaacccg gtaagacacg acttatcgcc
     3961 actggcagca gccactggta acaggattag cagagcgagg tatgtaggcg gtgctacaga
     4021 gttcttgaag tggtggccta actacggcta cactagaaga acagtatttg gtatctgcgc
     4081 tctgctgaag ccagttacct tcggaaaaag agttggtagc tcttgatccg gcaaacaaac
     4141 caccgctggt agcggtggtt tttttgtttg caagcagcag attacgcgca gaaaaaaagg
     4201 atctcaagaa gatcctttga tcttttctac ggggtctgac gctcagtgga acgaaaactc
     4261 acgttaaggg attttggtca tgagattatc aaaaaggatc ttcacctaga tccttttaaa
     4321 ttaaaaatga agttttaaat caatctaaag tatatatgag taaacttggt ctgacagtta
     4381 ccaatgctta atcagtgagg cacctatctc agcgatctgt ctatttcgtt catccatagt
     4441 tgcctgactc cccgtcgtgt agataactac gatacgggag ggcttaccat ctggccccag
     4501 tgctgcaatg ataccgcgag acccacgctc accggctcca gatttatcag caataaacca
     4561 gccagccgga agggccgagc gcagaagtgg tcctgcaact ttatccgcct ccatccagtc
     4621 tattaattgt tgccgggaag ctagagtaag tagttcgcca gttaatagtt tgcgcaacgt
     4681 tgttgccatt gctacaggca tcgtggtgtc acgctcgtcg tttggtatgg cttcattcag
     4741 ctccggttcc caacgatcaa ggcgagttac atgatccccc atgttgtgca aaaaagcggt
     4801 tagctccttc ggtcctccga tcgttgtcag aagtaagttg gccgcagtgt tatcactcat
     4861 ggttatggca gcactgcata attctcttac tgtcatgcca tccgtaagat gcttttctgt
     4921 gactggtgag tactcaacca agtcattctg agaatagtgt atgcggcgac cgagttgctc
     4981 ttgcccggcg tcaatacggg ataataccgc gccacatagc agaactttaa aagtgctcat
     5041 cattggaaaa cgttcttcgg ggcgaaaact ctcaaggatc ttaccgctgt tgagatccag
     5101 ttcgatgtaa cccactcgtg cacccaactg atcttcagca tcttttactt tcaccagcgt
     5161 ttctgggtga gcaaaaacag gaaggcaaaa tgccgcaaaa aagggaataa gggcgacacg
     5221 gaaatgttga atactcatac tcttcctttt tcaatattat tgaagcattt atcagggtta
     5281 ttgtctcatg agcggataca tatttgaatg tatttagaaa aataaacaaa taggggttcc
     5341 gcgcacattt ccccgaaaag tgccacctga cgtctaagaa accattatta tcatgacatt
     5401 aacctataaa aataggcgta tcacgaggcc ctttcgtc
//
